>Addgene plasmid #19805 | pEGFP-U6-shR-E1-5 | addgene partial sequence | sequence record 25561 | EGFP-N 5'-CGTCGCCGTCCAGCTCGACCAG-3'
CCCGGGACGCTCTCGCCCTTGCTCCCATGGTGGCGACCGGTGGATCCCGGAGCTTGAGCTCGAGATCTGA
GTCCGGTAGCGCTAGCGGATCTGACGGTTCACTAAACCAGCTCTGCTTATATAGACCTCCCACCGTACAC
GCCTACCGCCCATTTGCGTCAATGGGGCGGAGTTGTTACGACATTTTGGAAAGTCCCGTTGATTTTGGTG
CCAAAACAAACTCCCATTGACGTCAATGGGGTGGAGACTTGGAAATCCCCGTGAGTCAAACCGCTATCCA
CGCCCATTGATGTACTGCCAAAACCGCATCACCATGGTAATAGCGATGACTAATACGTAGATGTACTGCC
AAGTAGGAAAGTCCCATAAGGTCATGTACTGGGCATAATGCCAGGCGGGCCATTTACCGTCATTGACGTC
AATAGGGGGCGTACTTGGCATATGATACACTTGATGTACTGCCAAGTGGGCAGTTTACCGTAAATACTCC
ACCCATTGACGTCAATGGAAAGTCCCTATTGGCGTTACTATGGGAACATACGTCATTATTGACGTCAATG
GGCGGGGGTCGTTGGGCGGTCAGCCAGGCGGGCCATTTACCGTAAGTTATGTAACGCGGAACTCCATATA
TGGGCTATGAACTAATGNACCCGTAATTGATTACTATTAATAACTAATGCATGGCNGTANTACGNTNCCC
AATCNGGNAGGGNAAAACGCAGAAAAAACNTGTGAGCAANGGCCAGCAAANGNCAGGACCGTAAAAAGCC
CCGTTGCTGGCGTTTTCATAGNCTCNCCCCCTGACAACATCAAAAAT
