>Addgene plasmid #19805 | pEGFP-U6-shR-E1-5 | addgene partial sequence | sequence record 25562 | mU6-F 5'-ATATCCCTTGGAGAAAAGCCTT-3'
GNCGGNNCTGTTCTTCAGAGAGAACAGTTACCGGAGCATCATCTTTTTTAATTCTTTGTTAGGCCTGGTA
CCTCTAGAGATATCCTGCAGTGGCCAATGCATTGGTTCGCGGCCGCCACCGCGGTGGAGCTCCAGCTTTT
GTTCCCTTTAGTGAGGGTTAATTGCGCGCTTGGCGTAATCATGGTCATAGCTGTTTCCTGTGTGAAATTG
TTATCCGCTCGGGCCCTGCCATAGCCTCAGGTTACTCATATATACTTTAGATTGATTTAAAACTTCATTT
TTAATTTAAAAGGATCTAGGTGAAGATCCTTTTTGATAATCTCATGACCAAAATCCCTTAACGTGAGTTT
TCGTTCCACTGAGCGTCAGACCCCGTAGAAAAGATCAAAGGATCTTCTTGAGATCCTTTTTTTCTGCGCG
TAATCTGCTGCTTGCAAACAAAAAAACCACCGCTACCAGCGGTGGTTTGTTTGCCGGATCAAGAGCTACC
AACTCTTTTTCCGAAGGTAACTGGCTTCAGCAGAGCGCAGATACCAAATACTGTTCTTCTAGTGTAGCCG
TAGTTAGGCCACCACTTCAAGAACTCTGTAGCACCGCCTACATACCTCGCTCTGCTAATCCTGTTACCAG
TGGCTGCTGCCAGTGGCGATAAGTCGTGTCTTACCGGGTTGGACTCAAGACGATAGTTACCGGATAAGGC
GCAGCGGTCGGGCTGAACGGGGGGTTCGTGCACACAGCCCAGCTTGGAGCGAACGACCTACACCGAACTG
AGATACCTACAGCGTGAGCTATGAGAAAGCGCCACGCTTCCGAAGGAGAAGCGAAGNCGGANGAGCNANN
NNNNNNNNNAANCGGCAGGGTCNGNAACAGGAGAGCGCACGANGGGAGCTTCCAGGGGGAAACCGGTGNN
NATCTTTATAGTCCCTGTCGGGTTTCGCCACCTCTGAACTGGAGCGTCGANTTTTTGNGATGCTCGTCAG
GGGGGNCGGAGCCTATGGAAAAANCGCCAGCAACGCGGCCNTTTTTACGGNTCCNGGGCCTTTTGGCTGG
CCTTTTGNCNCCAANGGTTCNTTTCCCGGCGTANCCCCCCGAATNCTGGGGNAAANCNGN
