[The description below was written by a language model from this plasmid's Addgene catalogue record.]
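Description:
pEGFP-U6-shR-E1-5 is a mammalian expression and RNAi plasmid built on the pEGFP-U6 backbone (about 5 kb without insert). It carries a short hairpin RNA insert of roughly 50 bp, cloned by restriction digestion between a PmeI site on the 5′ side and an EcoRI site on the 3′ side, both of which remain intact. The plasmid is maintained in E. coli as a high-copy construct under kanamycin selection. No feature table accompanies the record, so the origin of replication, any mammalian selection marker, and the exact layout of the expression cassettes are not documented here.

As the backbone name indicates, the design pairs a U6 element with an EGFP reporter. U6 is an RNA polymerase III promoter widely used to drive small, precisely terminated transcripts such as shRNAs, which are processed by the cellular RNAi machinery into siRNAs that silence a complementary mRNA. EGFP would typically mark transfected cells by green fluorescence, although the promoter driving it is not stated. The depositor provides a target sequence for the hairpin, designated shR-E1-5, but the record does not name the gene or species being targeted, so the identity of "E1" cannot be inferred from these fields. The associated publication concerns a construct with fluorescent indicators for conditional miRNA expression, which suggests that this plasmid served as an shRNA knockdown reagent in that work. Its specific role in the study is not recorded. Distribution is limited to academic and nonprofit users.
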