Addgene plasmid #19805: pEGFP-U6-shR-E1-5
Depositing lab: Zuoshang Xu. Depositing organization: University of Massachusetts, Worcester. Publication: A construct with fluorescent indicators for conditional expression of miRNA. Qiu L, Wang H, Xia X, Zhou H, Xu Z. BMC Biotechnol. 2008 Oct 7;8:77. doi: 10.1186/1472-6750-8-77. PubMed 18840295.
Backbone
  Vector backbone: pEGFP-U6
  Backbone size w/o insert (bp): 5000
  Vector type: Mammalian Expression, RNAi
Growth in bacteria
  Bacterial resistance: Kanamycin, 50 μg/mL
  Growth temperature: 37°C
  Growth strain: DH5alpha
  Copy number: High Copy
Gene/Insert
  Gene/Insert name: shRNA
  Insert size (bp): 50
  Cloning method: Restriction Enzyme; 5′ cloning site PmeI (not destroyed); 3′ cloning site EcoRI (not destroyed)
  Sequencing primers: 5′ ATATCCCTTGGAGAAAAGCCTT
Terms and licenses: Academic/Nonprofit Terms; Industry Terms: Not Available to Industry
Depositor comments: Target sequence for shR-E1-5 - 5'-GATGATGCTCCGGTAACTGTTTC
How to cite: pEGFP-U6-shR-E1-5 was a gift from Zuoshang Xu (Addgene plasmid # 19805 ; http://n2t.net/addgene:19805 ; RRID:Addgene_19805)
